>Addgene plasmid #116450 | pHAGE-PDGFRA-P577T | addgene full sequence | sequence record 252517 | Addgene NGS Result
GTCGCCAGGTGGGGGGTTCCGCTGCCTGCAAAGGGTCGCTACAGACGTTGTTTGTCTTCAAGAAGCTTCC
AGAGGAACTGCTTCCTTCACGACATTCAACAGACCTTGCATTCCTTTGGCGAGAGGGGAAAGACCCCTAG
GAATGCTCGTCAAGAAGACAGGGCCAGGTTTCCGGGCCCTCACATTGCCAAAAGACGGCAATATGGTGGA
AAATAACATATAGACAAACGCACACCGGCCTTATTCCAAGCGGCTTCGGCCAGTAACGTTAGGGGGGGGG
GAGGGATCTCATTACTAACCGGTACGCGTAGAATCGAGACCGAGGAGAGGGTTAGGGATAGGCTTACCTT
CGAACCGCGGGCCCTCTAGACTCGAGCGGCCGCCACTGTGCTGGATATCAACCACTTTGTACAAGAAAGC
TGGGTTCTACAGGAAGCTGTCTTCCACCAGGTCTGAAGAGTCTATGCCGATGTCGTCCATCATGTCGATG
TCTTCAATGGTCTCGTCCTCTCTCTTGATGAAGGTGGAACTGCTGGAACCCGTCTCAATGGCACTCTCTT
CAGAGGTCTGCGAGCTGTGTCTGTTCCTCTTGCCCAGGTCCTCCTCCTCAGGGACAGGGTCAATGTCAGG
CAGAGGAATGATGTAGCCACTGTCAGCGCTCAGTCTCTGCTCATCCAGACCACCCTCCCAGTCCTTCAGC
TTGTCTTCCTCGTTTTTGTAGGTGACACCAATGTATGCATTGTCTGAGTCCACACGCATGCGTGCCACAG
CAGGATGGTCACTCTTCAGGAAGTCCAGGTGAATTTTTTCATAACTCTTTTTATATTGTCCAGGCAGCAG
ATTCTCCACAATCTCACTCAGGTGGTAAAAGGAGGGTCTCTTCTCCGGCTCACTGTTCCAGCATTTCACC
ATGATCTCGTAGACTTCACTGGTAGCGTGGTCAGGCTTGGCCATCCGGTACCCACTCTTGATCTTATTGT
AGAAAGTAGAATCCACCATCATGCCGGGGTAAGGGGTGCCACCAAGGGAAAAGATCTCCCAGAGCAGAAT
GCCATAAGACCAGACATCACTCAGTGTGGTGTAGAGGTTGTCAAAGATGCTCTCAGGAGCCATCCACTTC
ACGGGCAGAAAGGTACTGCCTTTCGACACATAGTTCGAATCATGCATGATGTCTCTGGCCAGGCCAAAGT
CACAGATCTTCACAATTTTTCCTTGTGCCAGGAGGACGTTGCGAGCAGCCAGATCACGGTGGACACAATT
TTTTGAAGCCAAAAACTCCATTCCTCGGGCAACTTGATAGGTGAAGCTCAACAAATCCAATAAAGTAAGG
CCTTCTGAGTTATCATCTGAAAGGAGGTTTTTGACTTCTGAGTCTAACATAGATTTCTTCTTATATGAGG
CTGGACGATCATAGAGTGATCTCTGGATGTCGGAATATTTAGAAACCTCTTTCCTTTCTAGCATGGGGAC
ATACTGTGTAGTATCAGCCTGCTTCATGTCCATGTAGTCACCATTGTTTTCAAAAGATAAAATAACATAG
CTCCGTGTGCTTTCATCAGCAGGGTTCAATCCAAAGATATCCAGCTCTTTCTTTGGCTTCTCTGGGTGGT
GGCTCAGGAAGCTATCCCTATTCTTATGCAAATAGTTGACCAAATCTCCATAGAAGCAATACTCTGTGAT
GATGTAAATGGGGCCTGACTTGGTGCAGGCTCCCAGCAAGTTTACAATGTTCAAATGTGGCCCCAGGTGA
GTCATTATCTTCAGTTCAGACATGAGAGCTTGTTTTTCACTGGATCTGGCCGTGGGTTTTAGCATCTTCA
CTGCAACTTTCATGACAGGTTGGGACCGGCTTAATCCATAGGCTGTTCCTTCAACCACCTTCCCAAACGC
TCCAGACCCCAAGACCCGACCAAGCACTAGTCCATCTCTTGGAAACTCCCATCTTGAGTCATAAGGCAGC
TGCATCGTGTCCACATAAATATATTCATGTCCATCCGGGCTGATTGATTCAATGACCCTCCAGCGAATTT
CATACCTCGGTTTCTGTTTCCAAATGACAACCAGGACAATAAGTGAGATGATCACAATCACCAACAGCAC
CAGGACTGCAGCAGCCACCGTGAGTTCAGAACGCAGGGTGGGAGCCACCAGCTTCAGCTCTCGGTTCTCA
GCTCCAAGGAGATTCTTAGCCAGGCATCGCACGGCGATGGTCTCCTCCACTTTGGCGAAAGTCACACGGC
CCTCCACGGTACTCCTGTCTCGGGAGTGGATCTCCGTGATGATGTTTGAGACATTGTTGGCCAAAATAGT
CCAGGAAGTTTCATTATTACATTTCTTAATATCTTTGCATATCATCCACTCAATATCAGGAAGCGGCGTG
CCTTCAGCTGTGCACCTCACCGTCTGTCCCCCAGTTGAGCCATGGTGATCATCGACCAAGTCCAGAATGG
ATGAAGGAACTTGAGTTAACAGTTCAAAAGTATAGCTCTTCACAGCATCTTCATTTTGAGCTACAATAGT
ATAATGGCCACTGTCTTCTTCCTTAGCACGGATCAGCTTTAATTTGCTTCGATACCTTATTTCCTGAATC
TTTTCCACATCAGTGGTGATCTCAGTGAGATTTTCAATCAGAGTCAGATTGTTTTTCAGCCAGGATATCC
TGGGAGGTGGGTAGGCCCGCACCTCTACAACAAAATGTTTGACTTCATGCAGGTTGACAGCTTCCAACTG
GCTGAAGGTGGGTTTGATTTCAATGAAACCTTTCTCATGGACAGAAATAGTGACTTTCTTCATTTCTTTG
ACCTCCCTGGTAGCCTGGCGGGCAGCACATTCGTAATCTCCACTGTCTTTCACCGTGGCCTCGGGGACCG
TCAAAGTGTACACCAATTTGATGGATGGGACTTTGATTTCTTCCAGCATTGTGATGCCTTTGCCTTTCAC
TTCTCCAGGGTAAGTCCATTGAAGGTCAACCACCTCATTGTTAAAAACAGCACAGGTGACCACAATCGTT
TCCCCTGACTTATACACGGTTTTAAGAGCTTCCATTTCTAGATCCAGCTCTGATGTTGCTTTTAAAGCAT
AAACATTAAATGGGATGGTCTGGAACTTCTTTCCTTTGACGGTGGCCTCACAGATATAGGGCCCTACAGT
GAAGGTCCCATTAAAGCCCTGTCTGCTGTCGTAGGAGGCAGGTACCACCCCCTCACTGTTGTGTAAGGTT
ACAGGAGTCTCGGGATCAGTTGTGCGACAAGGTATAATGGCAGAATCATCATCCTCCACGATGACTAAAT
AATCCGTCATTCCTAGAGGTACAAAGGCTACATCTGGGTCTGGCACATAGATGTAAATGTGCCTGCCTTC
AAGCTCATTCTCTTCTGTCTGAGTGTGGTTGTAATAGCAAGTGTACAACCCTGTGTGGGCCGCCGAGGCA
CTGCTCACTTCCAAGACCGTCACAAAAAGGCCGCTGTTGTTTTCTTCATTTCTGATTTCCACATCGGAGC
TCTCTTCTTCAGACATGGGGTACTGCCAGCTCACTTCACTCTCCCCAAAGCATCTCAGAGAAAAGGATGA
ATTCAGCTGCACAACCTTTTCATTTTCATTTGGAAGGATAGAGGGTAATGAAAGCTGGCAGAGGATTAGG
CTCAGCCCTGTGAGAAGACAGCCTAAGACCAGGAACGCCGGATGGGAAGTCCCCATGGTGCCTGCTTTTT
TGTACAAACTTGTTGATATCTGCAGGGCCGCTTCACGACACCTGAAATGGAAGAAAAAAACTTTGAACCA
CTGTCTGAGGCTTGAGAATGAACCAAGATCCAAACTCAAAAAGGGCAAATTCCAAGGAGAATTACATCAA
GTGCCAAGCTGGCCTAACTTCAGTCTCCACCCACTCAGTGTGGGGAAACTCCATCGCATAAAACCCCTCC
CCCCAACCTAAAGACGACGTACTCCAAAAGCTCGAGAACTAATCGAGGTGCCTGGACGGCGCCCGGTACT
CCGTGGAGTCACATGAAGCGACGGCTGAGGACGGAAAGGCCCTTTTCCTTTGTGTGGGTGACTCACCCGC
CCGCTCTCCCGAGCGCCGCGTCCTCCATTTTGAGCTCCCTGCAGCAGGGCCGGGAAGCGGCCATCTTTCC
GCTCACGCAACTGGTGCCGACCGGGCCAGCCTTGCCGCCCAGGGCGGGGCGATACACGGCGGCGCGAGGC
CAGGCACCAGAGCAGGCCGGCCAGCTTGAGACTACCCCCGTCCGATTCTCGGTGGCCGCGCTCGCAGGCC
CCGCCTCGCCGAACATGTGCGCTGGGACGCACGGGCCCCGTCGCCGCCCGCGGCCCCAAAAACCGAAATA
CCAGTGTGCAGATCTTGGCCCGCATTTACAAGACTATCTTGCCAGAAAAAAAGCGTCGCAGCAGGTCATC
AAAAATTTTAAATGGCTAGAGACTTATCGAAAGCAGCGAGACAGGCGCGAAGGTGCCACCAGATTCGCAC
GCGGCGGCCCCAGCGCCCAGGCCAGGCCTCAACTCAAGCACGAGGCGAAGGGGCTCCTTAAGCGCAAGGC
CTCGAACTCTCCCACCCACTTCCAACCCGAAGCTCGGGATCAAGAATCACGTACTGCAGCCAGGTGGAAG
TAATTCAAGGCACGCAAGGGCCATAACCCGTAAAGAGGCCAGGCCCGCGGGAACCACACACGGCACTTAC
CTGTGTTCTGGCGGCAAACCCGTTGCGAAAAAGAACGTTCACGGCGACTACTGCACTTATATACGGTTCT
CCCCCACCCTCGGGAAAAAGGCGGAGCCAGTACACGACATCACTTTCCCAGTTTACCCCGCGCCACCTTC
TCTAGGCACCGGTTCAATTGCCGACCCCTCCCCCCAACTTCTCGGGGACTGTGGGCGATGTGCGCTCTGC
CCACTGACGGGCACCGGAGCCTCACGACTAGTCCAAACTGGATCTCTGCTGTCCCTGTAATAAACCCGAA
AATTTTGAATTTTTGTAATTTGTTTTTGTAATTCTTTAGTTTGTATGTCTGTTGCTATTATGTCTACTAT
TCTTTCCCCTGCACTGTACCCCCCAATCCCCCCTTTTCTTTTAAAATTGTGGATGAATACTGCCATTTGT
GAATTCGGCGATACCGTCGAGATCCGTTCACTAATCGAATGGATCTGTCTCTGTCTCTCTCTCCACCTTC
TTCTTCTATTCCTTCGGGCCTGTCGGGTCCCCTCGGGGTTGGGAGGTGGGTCTGAAACGATAATGGTGAA
TATCCCTGCCTAACTCTATTCACTATAGAAAGTACAGCAAAAACTATTCTTAAACCTACCAAGCCTCCTA
CTATCATTATGAATAATTTTATATACCACAGCCAATTTGTTATGTTAAACCAATTCCACAAACTTGCCCA
TTTATCTAATTCCAATAATTCTTGTTCATTCTTTTCTTGCTGGTTTTGCGATTCTTCAATTAAGGAGTGT
ATTAAGCTTGTGTAATTGTTAATTTCTCTGTCCCACTCCATCCAGGTCGTGTGATTCCAAATCTGTTCCA
GAGATTTATTACTCCAACTAGCATTCCAAGGCACAGCAGTGGTGCAAATGAGTTTTCCAGAGCAACCCCA
AATCCCCAGGAGCTGTTGATCCTTTAGGTATCTTTCCACAGCCAGGATTCTTGCCTGGAGCTGCTTGATG
CCCCAGACTGTGAGTTGCAACAGATGCTGTTGCGCCTCAATAGCCCTCAGCAAATTGTTCTGCTGCTGCA
CTATACCAGACAATAATTGTCTGGCCTGTACCGTCAGCGTCATTGACGCTGCGCCCATAGTGCTTCCTGC
TGCTCCCAAGAACCCAAGGAACAAAGCTCCTATTCCCACTGCTCTTTTTTCTCTCTGCACCACTCTTCTC
TTTGCCTTGGTGGGTGCTACTCCTAATGGTTCAATTTTTACTACTTTATATTTATATAATTCACTTCTCC
AATTGTCCCTCATATCTCCTCCTCCAGGTCTGAAGATCAGCGGCCGGCCGCTTGCTGTGCGGTGGTCTTA
CTTTTGTTTTGCTCTTCCTCTATCTTGTCTAAAGCTTCCTTGGTGTCTTTTATCTCTATCCTTTGATGCA
CACAATAGAGGGTTGCTACTGTATTATATAATGATCTAAGTTCTTCTGATCCTGTCTGAAGGGATGGTTG
TAGCTGTCCCAGTATTTGTCTACAGCCTTCTGATGTTTCTAACAGGCCAGGATTAACTGCGAATCGTTCT
AGCTCCCTGCTTGCCCATACTATATGTTTTAATTTATATTTTTTCTTTCCCCCTGGCCTTAACCGAATTT
TTTCCCATCGCGATCTAATTCTCCCCCGCTTAATACTGACGCTCTCGCACCCATCTCTCTCCTTCTAGCC
TCCGCTAGTCAAAATTTTTGGCGTACTCACCAGTCGCCGCCCCTCGCCTCTTGCCGTGCGCGCTTCAGCA
AGCCGAGTCCTGCGTCGAGAGAGCTCCTCTGGTTTCCCTTTCGCTTTCAAGTCCCTGTTCGGGCGCCACT
GCTAGAGATTTTCCACACTGACTAAAAGGGTCTGAGGGATCTCTAGTTACCAGAGTCACACAACAGACGG
GCACACACTACTTGAAGCACTCAAGGCAAGCTTTATTGAGGCTTAAGCAGTGGGTTCCCTAGTTAGCCAG
AGAGCTCCCAGGCTCAGATCTGGTCTAACCAGAGAGACCCAGTACAGGCAAAAAGCAGCTGCTTATATGC
AGGATCTGAGGGCTCGCCACTCCCCAGTCCCGCCCAGGCCACGCCTCCCTGGAAAGTCCCCAGCGGAAAG
TCCCTTGTAGCAAGCTCGATATCAGCAGTTCTTGAAGTACTCCGGATGCAGCTCTCGGGCCACGTGATGA
AATGCTAGGCGGCTGTCAAACCTCCACTCTAACACTTCTCTCTCCGGGTCATCCATCCCATGCAGGCTCA
CAGGGTGTAACAAGCTGGTGTTCTCTCCTTTATTGGCCTCTTCTACCTTATCTGGCTCAACTGGTACTAG
CTTGTAGCACCATCCAAAGGTCAGTGGATATCTGACCCCTGGCCCTGGTGTGTAGTTCTGCTAATCAGGG
AAGTAGCCTTGTGTGTGGTAGATCCACAGATCAAGGATATCTTGTCTTCTTTGGGAGTGAATTAGCCCTT
CCAACTACTAAGTTTGTAGTACATATTTAACAAATACAATTTCTTTAAAATGAAAATAATTCAGAGGAAT
CACAGGTTTAGAGTAAATGAAACCACAGGTAATTGGCAGTGGTAATAGGGTATGGGGTGGGAAGTTTGGG
ATGATTTTGGTTAGCTTGAGTTATCCAGTTGATCCAGACATGATAAGATACATTGATGAGTTTGGACAAA
CCACAACTAGAATGCAGTGAAAAAAATGCTTTATTTGTGAAATTCGTAATCATGTCATAGCTGTTTCCTG
TGTGAAATTGTTATCCGCTCACAATTCCACACAACATACGAGCCGGAAGCATAAAGTGTAAAGCCTGGGG
TGCCTAATGAGTGAGCTAACTCACATTAATTGCGTTGCGCTCACTGCCCGCTTTCCAGTCGGGAAACCTG
TCGTGCCACGGGGAGCTTTTTGCAAAAGCCTAGGCCTCCAAAAAAGCCTCCTCACTACTTCTGGAATAGC
TCAGAGGCCGAGGCGGCCTCGGCCTCTGCATAAATAAAAAAAATTAGTCAGCCATGAGCTTGCTGCATTA
ATGAATCGGCCAACGCGCGGGGAGAGGCGGTTTGCGTATTGGGCGCTCTTCCGCTTCCTCGCTCACTGAC
TCGCTGCGCTCGGTCGTTCGGCTGCGGCGAGCGGTATCAGCTCACTCAAAGGCGGTAATACGGTTATCCA
CAGAATCAGGGGATAACGCAGGAAAGAACATGTGAGCAAAAGGCCAGCAAAAGGCCAGGAACCGTAAAAA
GGCCGCGTTGCTGGCGTTTTTCCATAGGCTCCGCCCCCCTGACGAGCATCACAAAAATCGACGCTCAAGT
CAGAGGTGGCGAAACCCGACAGGACTATAAAGATACCAGGCGTTTCCCCCTGGAAGCTCCCTCGTGCGCT
CTCCTGTTCCGACCCTGCCGCTTACCGGATACCTGTCCGCCTTTCTCCCTTCGGGAAGCGTGGCGCTTTC
TCATAGCTCACGCTGTAGGTATCTCAGTTCGGTGTAGGTCGTTCGCTCCAAGCTGGGCTGTGTGCACGAA
CCCCCCGTTCAGCCCGACCGCTGCGCCTTATCCGGTAACTATCGTCTTGAGTCCAACCCGGTAAGACACG
ACTTATCGCCACTGGCAGCAGCCACTGGTAACAGGATTAGCAGAGCGAGGTATGTAGGCGGTGCTACAGA
GTTCTTGAAGTGGTGGCCTAACTACGGCTACACTAGAAGAACAGTATTTGGTATCTGCGCTCTGCTGAAG
CCAGTTACCTTCGGAAAAAGAGTTGGTAGCTCTTGATCCGGCAAACAAACCACCGCTGGTAGCGGTGGTT
TTTTTGTTTGCAAGCAGCAGATTACGCGCAGAAAAAAAGGATCTCAAGAAGATCCTTTGATCTTTTCTAC
GGGGTCTGACGCTCAGTGGAACGAAAACTCACGTTAAGGGATTTTGGTCATGAGATTATCAAAAAGGATC
TTCACCTAGATCCTTTTAAATTAAAAATGAAGTTTTAAATCAATCTAAAGTATATATGAGTAAACTTGGT
CTGACAGTTACCAATGCTTAATCAGTGAGGCACCTATCTCAGCGATCTGTCTATTTCGTTCATCCATAGT
TGCCTGACTCCCCGTCGTGTAGATAACTACGATACGGGAGGGCTTACCATCTGGCCCCAGTGCTGCAATG
ATACCGCGAGACCCACGCTCACCGGCTCCAGATTTATCAGCAATAAACCAGCCAGCCGGAAGGGCCGAGC
GCAGAAGTGGTCCTGCAACTTTATCCGCCTCCATCCAGTCTATTAATTGTTGCCGGGAAGCTAGAGTAAG
TAGTTCGCCAGTTAATAGTTTGCGCAACGTTGTTGCCATTGCTACAGGCATCGTGGTGTCACGCTCGTCG
TTTGGTATGGCTTCATTCAGCTCCGGTTCCCAACGATCAAGGCGAGTTACATGATCCCCCATGTTGTGCA
AAAAAGCGGTTAGCTCCTTCGGTCCTCCGATCGTTGTCAGAAGTAAGTTGGCCGCAGTGTTATCACTCAT
GGTTATGGCAGCACTGCATAATTCTCTTACTGTCATGCCATCCGTAAGATGCTTTTCTGTGACTGGTGAG
TACTCAACCAAGTCATTCTGAGAATAGTGTATGCGGCGACCGAGTTGCTCTTGCCCGGCGTCAACACGGG
ATAATACCGCGCCACATAGCAGAACTTTAAAAGTGCTCATCATTGGAAAACGTTCTTCGGGGCGAAAACT
CTCAAGGATCTTACCGCTGTTGAGATCCAGTTCGATGTAACCCACTCGTGCACCCAACTGATCTTCAGCA
TCTTTTACTTTCACCAGCGTTTCTGGGTGAGCAAAAACAGGAAGGCAAAATGCCGCAAAAAAGGGAATAA
GGGCGACACGGAAATGTTGAATACTCATACTCTTCCTTTTTCAATATTATTGAAGCATTTATCAGGGTTA
TTGTCTCATGAGCGGATACATATTTGAATGTATTTAGAAAAATAAACAAATAGGGGTTCCGCGCACATTT
CCCCGAAAAGTGCCACCTGACGTCTAAGAAACCATTATTATCATGACATTAACCTATAAAAATAGGCGTA
TCACGAGGCCCTTTCGTCTTCAAGAATGATCTAGCCCTTTCCTTAATTAACCCGGGCCTCTCACTCTCTG
ATATTCATTTCTTTGCAAGTTATAAATACTGAATAATAAGATGACATGAACTACTACTGCTAGAGATTTT
CCACACTGACTAAAAGGGTCTGAGGGATCTCTAGTTACCAGAGTCACACAACAGACGGGCACACACTACT
TGAAGCACTCAAGGCAAGCTTTATTGAGGCTTAAGCAGTGGGTTCCCTAGTTAGCCAGAGAGCTCCCAGG
CTCAGATCTGGTCTAACCAGAGAGACCCAGTACAAGCAAAAAGCAGATCTTGTCTTCGTTGGGAGTGAAT
TAGCCCTTCCAGTCCCCCCTTTTCTTTTAAAAAGTGGCTAAGATCTACAGCTGCCTTGTAAGTCATTGGT
CTTAAAGGATCTCAGGCGGGGAGGCGGCCCAAAGGGAGATCCGACTCGTCTGAGGGCGAAGGCGAAGACG
CGGAAGAGGCCGCAGAGCCGGCAGCAGGCCGCGGGAAGGAAGGTCCGCTGGATTGAGGGCCGAAGGGACG
TAGCAGAAGGACGTCCCGCGCAGAATCCAGGTGGCAACACAGGCGAGCAGCCAAGGAAAGGACGATGATT
TCCCCGACAACACCACGGAATTGTCAGTGCCCAACAGCCGAGCCCCTGTCCAGCAGCGGGCAAGGCAGGC
GGCGATGAGTTCCGCCGTGGCAATAGGGAGGGGGAAAGCGAAAGTCCCGGAAAGGAGCTGACAGGTGGTG
GCAATGCCCCAACCAGTGGGGGTTGCGTCAGCAAACACAGTGCACACCACGCCACGTTGCCTGACAACGG
GCCACAACTCCTCATAAAGAGACAGCAACCAGGATTTATACAAGGAGGAGAAAATGAAAGCCATACGGGA
AGCAATAGCATGATACAAAGGCATTAAAGCAGCGTATCCACATAGCGTAAAAGGAGCAACATAGTTAAGA
ATACCAGTCAATCTTTCACAAATTTTGTAATCCAGAGGTTGATTAGGATCTATCGATTTACTTGTACAGC
TCGTCCATGCCGAGAGTGATCCCGGCGGCGGTCACGAACTCCAGCAGGACCATGTGATCGCGCTTCTCGT
TGGGGTCTTTGCTCAGGGCGGACTGGGTGCTCAGGTAGTGGTTGTCGGGCAGCAGCACGGGGCCGTCGCC
GATGGGGGTGTTCTGCTGGTAGTGGTCGGCGAGCTGCACGCTGCCGTCCTCGATGTTGTGGCGGATCTTG
AAGTTCACCTTGATGCCGTTCTTCTGCTTGTCGGCCATGATATAGACGTTGTGGCTGTTGTAGTTGTACT
CCAGCTTGTGCCCCAGGATGTTGCCGTCCTCCTTGAAGTCGATGCCCTTCAGCTCGATGCGGTTCACCAG
GGTGTCGCCCTCGAACTTCACCTCGGCGCGGGTCTTGTAGTTGCCGTCGTCCTTGAAGAAGATGGTGCGC
TCCTGGACGTAGCCTTCGGGCATGGCGGACTTGAAGAAGTCGTGCTGCTTCATGTGGTCGGGGTAGCGGC
TGAAGCACTGCACGCCGTAGGTCAGGGTGGTCACGAGGGTGGGCCAGGGCACGGGCAGCTTGCCGGTGGT
GCAGATGAACTTCAGGGTCAGCTTGCCGTAGGTGGCATCGCCCTCGCCCTCGCCGGACACGCTGAACTTG
TGGCCGTTTACGTCGCCGTCCAGCTCGACCAGGATGGGCACCACCCCGGTGAACAGCTCCTCGCCCTTGC
TCACCATATGTGTGGCCATATTATCATCGTGTTTTTCAAAGGAAAACCACGTCCCCGTGGTTCGGGGGGC
CTAGACGTTTTTTTAACCTCGACTAAACACATGTAAAGCATGTGCACCGAGGCCCCAGATCAGATCCCAT
ACAATGGGGTACCTTCTGGGCATCCTTCAGCCCCTTGTTGAATACGCTTGAGGAGAGCCATTTGACTCTT
TCCACAACTATCCAACTCACAACGTGGCACTGGGGTTGTGCCGCCTTTGCAGGTGTATCTTATACACGTG
GCTTTTGGCCGCAGAGGCACCT
Features (pLannotate 1.2.2; 27 found; start..end, strand, type, name):
    307..348     -  CDS            V5 tag: epitope tag from simian virus 5
    401..425     +  protein_bind   attB2: mutant version of attB; recombination site for the Gateway® BP reaction BP Clonase™
    430..3696    -  CDS            PDGFRA: PGFRA_HUMAN - Also known as PDGFR2, RHEPDGFRA. Experimental evidence at protein level: Swiss-Prot protein existence level 1. Tyrosine-protein kinase that acts as a cell-surface receptor for PDGFA, PDGFB and PDGFC and plays an essential role in the regulation of embryonic development, cell proliferation, survival and chemotaxis. Depending on the context, promotes or inhibits cell proliferation and cell migration. Plays an important role in the differentiation of bone marrow-derived mesenchymal stem cells. Required for normal skeleton development and cephalic closure during embryonic development
   3702..3722    -  protein_bind   attB1: mutant version of attB; core recombination site for the Gateway® BP reaction BP Clonase™
   3743..4921    -  promoter       EF-1α promoter: strong constitutive promoter for human elongation factor EF-1α
   4969..5086    -  misc_feature   cPPT/CTS: central polypurine tract and central termination sequence of HIV-1
   5131..5231    -  CDS            Rev (fragment): human immunodeficiency virus 1 (HIV-1) Rev protein; rev; enhances nuclear export of unspliced and incompletely spliced viral mRNAs
   5608..5841    -  misc_feature   RRE: The Rev response element (RRE) of HIV-1 allows for Rev-dependent mRNA export from the nucleus to the cytoplasm.
   6016..6354    -  CDS            HIV-1 gag (fragment): gag protein from human immunodeficiency virus 1; gag
   6338..6463    -  misc_feature   HIV-1 Ψ: packaging signal of human immunodeficiency virus type 1
   6510..6767    -  LTR            5' LTR (truncated): truncated 5' long terminal repeat (LTR) from HIV-1
   6815..7144    -  CDS            nef (fragment): NEF_HV1BR - Experimental evidence at protein level: Swiss-Prot protein existence level 1. Extracellular Nef protein targets CD4(+) T-lymphocytes for apoptosis by interacting with CXCR4 surface receptors (PubMed:14990729). From Human immunodeficiency virus type 1 group M subtype B (isolate BRU/LAI) (HIV-1).
   7311..7394    -  polyA_signal   SV40 poly(A) signal (fragment): SV40 polyadenylation signal
   7426..7448    -  protein_bind   lac operator (fragment): The lac repressor binds to the lac operator to inhibit transcription in E. coli. This inhibition can be relieved by adding lactose or isopropyl-β-D-thiogalactopyranoside (IPTG). lac repressor encoded by lacI
   7452..7482    -  promoter       lac promoter: promoter for the E. coli lac operon
   7497..7518    -  protein_bind   CAP binding site: CAP binding activates transcription in the presence of cAMP. E. coli catabolite activator protein
   7531..7568    -  CDS            lacI (fragment): lac repressor; lacI; The lac repressor binds to the lac operator to inhibit transcription in E. coli. This inhibition can be relieved by adding lactose or isopropyl-β-D-thiogalactopyranoside (IPTG).
   7593..7686    -  rep_origin     SV40 ori (fragment): SV40 origin of replication
   7692..7746    -  CDS            lacI (fragment): lac repressor; lacI; The lac repressor binds to the lac operator to inhibit transcription in E. coli. This inhibition can be relieved by adding lactose or isopropyl-β-D-thiogalactopyranoside (IPTG).
   7929..8517    -  rep_origin     ori: high-copy-number ColE1/pMB1/pBR322/pUC origin of replication
   8688..9548    -  CDS            AmpR: β-lactamase; bla; confers resistance to ampicillin, carbenicillin, and related antibiotics
   9549..9653    -  promoter       AmpR promoter: bla
   9858..10091   -  LTR            3' LTR (ΔU3): self-inactivating 3' long terminal repeat (LTR) from HIV-1
  10093..10158   -  CDS            nef (fragment): NEF_HV1Z2 - Experimental evidence at protein level: Swiss-Prot protein existence level 1. Extracellular Nef protein targets CD4(+) T-lymphocytes for apoptosis by interacting with CXCR4 surface receptors. From Human immunodeficiency virus type 1 group M subtype D (isolate Z2/CDC-Z34) (HIV-1).
  10166..10754   -  misc_feature   WPRE: woodchuck hepatitis virus posttranscriptional regulatory element
  10768..11487   -  CDS            EGFP: the original enhanced GFP (Yang et al., 1996) mammalian codon-optimized
  11501..181     -  misc_feature   IRES (across the origin): internal ribosome entry site (IRES) of the encephalomyocarditis virus (EMCV)
