[The description below was written by a language model from this plasmid's Addgene catalogue record and pLannotate feature annotations shown in this document.]
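Description:
pHAGE-PDGFRA-P577T is an HIV-1-based lentiviral expression plasmid built on the pHAGE backbone. It carries the human PDGFRA open reading frame with a P577T substitution. PDGFRA encodes a receptor tyrosine kinase that binds PDGF ligands at the cell surface and regulates proliferation, survival and migration. The plasmid is propagated in E. coli as a high-copy construct through a ColE1/pUC-type origin and is selected with ampicillin through the β-lactamase gene. The backbone also retains fragments of the SV40 origin, an SV40 poly(A) signal and lac regulatory sequences.

The whole expression unit is annotated on the reverse strand of the sequenced record. The viral cassette is bounded by a truncated 5' LTR and a self-inactivating ΔU3 3' LTR, which limits LTR-driven transcription after integration. It contains the Ψ packaging signal with an adjoining gag fragment, the RRE for Rev-dependent nuclear export of the genomic RNA, and the cPPT/CTS. Inside this frame, the constitutive human EF-1α promoter drives PDGFRA. The gene was introduced by Gateway recombination and is therefore flanked by attB1 and attB2 sites. A V5 epitope tag lies just downstream of attB2, positioned for a C-terminal fusion, although the record does not state whether the insert reads through into it. An EMCV IRES followed by EGFP sits downstream, so transduced cells can be tracked by fluorescence from the same transcript. A WPRE before the 3' LTR enhances transcript expression. No mammalian drug-resistance marker is annotated.

The stated purpose is lentiviral expression of the P577T variant. The associated study concerns systematic functional annotation of somatic mutations in cancer, which suggests the construct was used to assay the effects of this mutant allele in transduced cells.
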