Addgene plasmid #116450: pHAGE-PDGFRA-P577T
Purpose: Lentiviral expression of PDGFRA P577T
Depositing lab: Gordon Mills & Kenneth Scott. Depositing organization: Baylor College of Medicine. Publication: Systematic Functional Annotation of Somatic Mutations in Cancer. Ng PK, Li J, Jeong KJ, Shao S, Chen H, Tsang YH, Sengupta S, Wang Z, Bhavana VH, Tran R, Soewito S, Minussi DC, Moreno D, Kong K, Dogruluk T, Lu H, Gao J, Tokheim C, Zhou DC, Johnson AM, Zeng J, Ip CKM, Ju Z, Wester M, Yu S, Li Y, Vellano CP, Schultz N, Karchin R, Ding L, Lu Y, Cheung LWT, Chen K, Shaw KR, Meric-Bernstam F, Scott KL, Yi S, Sahni N, Liang H, Mills GB. Cancer Cell. 2018 Mar 12;33(3):450-462.e10. doi: 10.1016/j.ccell.2018.01.021. PubMed 29533785.
Backbone
  Vector backbone: pHAGE
  Vector type: Lentiviral
Growth in bacteria
  Bacterial resistance: Ampicillin, 100 μg/mL
  Growth temperature: 37°C
  Growth strain: Stbl3
  Copy number: High Copy
Gene/Insert
  Gene/Insert name: PDGFRA
  Species: H. sapiens (human)
  Mutation: P577T
  Entrez Gene: PDGFRA (a.k.a. CD140A, PDGFR-2, PDGFR2)
  Cloning method: Gateway Cloning
Terms and licenses: Academic/Nonprofit Terms; Industry Terms: Not Available to Industry
How to cite: pHAGE-PDGFRA-P577T was a gift from Gordon Mills & Kenneth Scott (Addgene plasmid # 116450 ; http://n2t.net/addgene:116450 ; RRID:Addgene_116450)
